Addgene plasmid #41621: rbcLS-pMAL-2px
Depositing lab: Ichiro Matsumura. Depositing organization: Emory University. Publication: Directed evolution of RuBisCO hypermorphs through genetic selection in engineered E.coli. Parikh MR, Greene DN, Woods KK, Matsumura I. Protein Eng Des Sel. 2006 Mar;19(3):113-9. Epub 2006 Jan 19. 10.1093/protein/gzj010 PubMed 16423843.
Backbone
  Vector backbone: pMAL-p2x
  Backbone manufacturer: NEB
  Backbone size w/o insert (bp): 6721
  Total vector size (bp): 7318
  Modifications to backbone: MBP (malE) removed by NdeI-SalI digestion
  Vector type: Bacterial Expression
Growth in bacteria
  Bacterial resistance: Ampicillin, 100 μg/mL
  Growth temperature: 37°C
  Growth strain: INVαF´
  Copy number: Unknown
Gene/Insert
  Gene/Insert name: rbcL/rbcS (alt names: rbcL; rbcS; ribulose 1,5-bisphosphate carboxylase/oxygenase)
  Species: Synechococcus elongatus PCC 6301
  Insert size (bp): 1844
  Promoter: Ptac
  Cloning method: Restriction Enzyme; 5′ cloning site NdeI (not destroyed); 3′ cloning site SacI (not destroyed)
  Sequencing primers: 5′ Tac Promoter (GAGCGGATAACAATTTCACACAGG); 3′ M13_pUC_fwd
Terms and licenses: Academic/Nonprofit Terms; Industry Terms: Not Available to Industry
Depositor comments: The rbcL/rbcS genes, which are adjacent in the Synechococcus PCC6301 chromosome, were PCR amplified together from whole cells using Vent polymerase and primers: 5'SrbcL (5'-GGGCCC[CATATG]CCCAAGACGCAATCTGCCGCAGG-3') and 3'SrbcS (5'-CCCGGG[GAGCTC]AGGCTTTAGTAGCGGCCGGGACG-3'). The rbcL/rbcS PCR product was cloned into pMAL-2px using restriction enzymes NdeI and SacI (bracketed), and sequenced to confirm its wild-type identity. Plasmid Features: Type Start End Name GENE 2 1420 rbcLS GENE 1511 1846 rbcS GENE 1862 2062 'malE-MCS-lacZa REGION 2047 2453 terminators GENE 2564 3424 ampR REGION 3466 3979 M13 ori REGION 4090 4678 pMB1 ori GENE 5108 5299 rop GENE 5807 6955 lacIQ REGION 7198 7225 Ptac
How to cite: rbcLS-pMAL-2px was a gift from Ichiro Matsumura (Addgene plasmid # 41621 ; http://n2t.net/addgene:41621 ; RRID:Addgene_41621)
