[The description below was written by a language model from this plasmid's Addgene catalogue record and pLannotate feature annotations shown in this document.]
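Description:
rbcLS-pMAL-2px is a 7,318 bp bacterial expression plasmid built on the NEB pMAL-p2x backbone, from which the maltose-binding protein gene (malE) was removed so that the insert is expressed untagged rather than as an MBP fusion. The record is slightly inconsistent on the cloning: the backbone modification is listed as an NdeI–SalI excision of malE, whereas the insert is described as cloned between NdeI and SacI, both sites retained. The plasmid replicates in E. coli from a pMB1/ColE1-type origin accompanied by rop and the bom region, elements that generally hold copy number down, although the catalogue lists copy number as unknown. Selection is by ampicillin through the β-lactamase gene. An M13 origin is also present, which permits single-stranded DNA production with helper phage.

The payload is the roughly 1.8 kb rbcL/rbcS region of Synechococcus elongatus PCC 6301, encoding the large and small subunits of ribulose 1,5-bisphosphate carboxylase/oxygenase (RuBisCO). The two genes are adjacent on the chromosome and were amplified together, so they sit here as a two-cistron unit in their native arrangement; the depositor reports the sequence as wild type. The automated annotation matches them to the orthologues of strain PCC 7942. Transcription is driven by the hybrid tac promoter with a downstream lac operator, and the plasmid-borne lacI gene under the lacIq promoter supplies repressor, making expression IPTG-inducible. A residual lacZα fragment lies downstream of the insert, followed by the rrnB T1 and T2 terminators. The associated publication concerns directed evolution of improved RuBisCO variants by genetic selection in engineered E. coli, for which this construct expresses the wild-type enzyme.
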