Features (pLannotate 1.2.2; 19 found; start..end, strand, type, name):
      2..1417    +  CDS            cbbL (sequence withheld): RBL_SYNE7 - Also known as rbcL From Synechococcus elongatus (strain PCC 7942 / FACHB-805) (Anacystis nidulans R2).
   1511..1843    +  CDS            cbbS (sequence withheld): RBS_SYNE7 - Also known as rbcS From Synechococcus elongatus (strain PCC 7942 / FACHB-805) (Anacystis nidulans R2).
   1881..2035    +  CDS            lacZα (fragment): LacZα fragment of β-galactosidase; lacZ fragment
   2128..2243    +  ncRNA          5S rRNA: Accession: RF00001 - 5S ribosomal RNA
   2247..2333    +  terminator     rrnB T1 terminator: Escherichia coli rrnB; transcription terminator T1 from the E. coli rrnB gene
   2425..2452    +  terminator     rrnB T2 terminator: transcription terminator T2 from the E. coli rrnB gene
   2472..2563    +  promoter       AmpR promoter: bla
   2564..3424    +  CDS            AmpR: β-lactamase; bla; confers resistance to ampicillin, carbenicillin, and related antibiotics
   3466..3979    -  rep_origin     M13 ori (sequence partly withheld): M13 bacteriophage origin of replication; arrow indicates direction of (+) strand synthesis
   4090..4678    +  rep_origin     ori: high-copy-number ColE1/pMB1/pBR322/pUC origin of replication
   4864..5006    -  misc_feature   bom: basis of mobility region from pBR322
   5108..5299    -  CDS            rop: Rop protein, which maintains plasmids at low copy number; rop
   5316..5696    +  CDS            YPB1_ECOLX: Protein predicted: Swiss-Prot protein existence level 4. From Escherichia coli.
   5795..5872    +  promoter       lacIq promoter: lacI (mutant); In the lacIq allele, a single base change in the promoter boosts expression of the lacI gene about 10-fold.
   5873..6955    +  CDS            lacI: lac repressor; lacI; The lac repressor binds to the lac operator to inhibit transcription in E. coli. This inhibition can be relieved by adding lactose or isopropyl-β-D-thiogalactopyranoside (IPTG).
   6968..6989    +  protein_bind   CAP binding site: CAP binding activates transcription in the presence of cAMP. E. coli catabolite activator protein
   7008..7025    +  promoter       tet promoter (fragment): E. coli promoter for tetracycline efflux protein gene
   7198..7226    +  promoter       tac promoter: strong E. coli promoter; hybrid between the trp and lac UV5 promoters
   7234..7250    +  protein_bind   lac operator: The lac repressor binds to the lac operator to inhibit transcription in E. coli. This inhibition can be relieved by adding lactose or isopropyl-β-D-thiogalactopyranoside (IPTG). lac repressor encoded by lacI
>Addgene plasmid #41621 | rbcLS-pMAL-2px | depositor full sequence | sequence record 55668 | rbcLS-pMAL-2px sequence 7318 bps
T
[1416 nt withheld, positions 2-1417]
TAAGGAGCCTCTGACTATCGCTGGGGGAGTGAGCGTTGCTGCGTAAAGCTTTCTCCCCAGCCTTTCGACT
TAACCTTTCAGGATTTCTGAATC
[333 nt withheld, positions 1511-1843]
TAAAGCCTGAGCTCCGTCGACCTGCAGGCAAGCTTGGCACTGGCCGTCGTTTTACAACGTCGTGACTGGG
AAAACCCTGGCGTTACCCAACTTAATCGCCTTGCAGCACATCCCCCTTTCGCCAGCTGGCGTAATAGCGA
AGAGGCCCGCACCGATCGCCCTTCCCAACAGTTGCGCAGCCTGAATGGCGAATGGCAGCTTGGCTGTTTT
GGCGGATGAGATAAGATTTTCAGCCTGATACAGATTAAATCAGAACGCAGAAGCGGTCTGATAAAACAGA
ATTTGCCTGGCGGCAGTAGCGCGGTGGTCCCACCTGACCCCATGCCGAACTCAGAAGTGAAACGCCGTAG
CGCCGATGGTAGTGTGGGGTCTCCCCATGCGAGAGTAGGGAACTGCCAGGCATCAAATAAAACGAAAGGC
TCAGTCGAAAGACTGGGCCTTTCGTTTTATCTGTTGTTTGTCGGTGAACGCTCTCCTGAGTAGGACAAAT
CCGCCGGGAGCGGATTTGAACGTTGCGAAGCAACGGCCCGGAGGGTGGCGGGCAGGACGCCCGCCATAAA
CTGCCAGGCATCAAATTAAGCAGAAGGCCATCCTGACGGATGGCCTTTTTGCGTTTCTACAAACTCTTTT
TGTTTATTTTTCTAAATACATTCAAATATGTATCCGCTCATGAGACAATAACCCTGATAAATGCTTCAAT
AATATTGAAAAAGGAAGAGTATGAGTATTCAACATTTCCGTGTCGCCCTTATTCCCTTTTTTGCGGCATT
TTGCCTTCCTGTTTTTGCTCACCCAGAAACGCTGGTGAAAGTAAAAGATGCTGAAGATCAGTTGGGTGCA
CGAGTGGGTTACATCGAACTGGATCTCAACAGCGGTAAGATCCTTGAGAGTTTTCGCCCCGAAGAACGTT
CTCCAATGATGAGCACTTTTAAAGTTCTGCTATGTGGCGCGGTATTATCCCGTGTTGACGCCGGGCAAGA
GCAACTCGGTCGCCGCATACACTATTCTCAGAATGACTTGGTTGAGTACTCACCAGTCACAGAAAAGCAT
CTTACGGATGGCATGACAGTAAGAGAATTATGCAGTGCTGCCATAACCATGAGTGATAACACTGCGGCCA
ACTTACTTCTGACAACGATCGGAGGACCGAAGGAGCTAACCGCTTTTTTGCACAACATGGGGGATCATGT
AACTCGCCTTGATCGTTGGGAACCGGAGCTGAATGAAGCCATACCAAACGACGAGCGTGACACCACGATG
CCTGTAGCAATGGCAACAACGTTGCGCAAACTATTAACTGGCGAACTACTTACTCTAGCTTCCCGGCAAC
AATTAATAGACTGGATGGAGGCGGATAAAGTTGCAGGACCACTTCTGCGCTCGGCCCTTCCGGCTGGCTG
GTTTATTGCTGATAAATCTGGAGCCGGTGAGCGTGGGTCTCGCGGTATCATTGCAGCACTGGGGCCAGAT
GGTAAGCCCTCCCGTATCGTAGTTATCTACACGACGGGGAGTCAGGCAACTATGGATGAACGAAATAGAC
AGATCGCTGAGATAGGTGCCTCACTGATTAAGCATTGGTAACTGTCAGACCAAGTTTACTCATATATACT
TTAGATTGATT
[38 nt withheld, positions 3465-3502]
A
[37 nt withheld, positions 3504-3540]
ATTTTGTTAAAATTCGCGTTAAATTTTTGTTAAATCAGCTCATTTTTTAACCAATAGGCCGAAATCGGCA
AAATCCCTTATAAATCAAAAGAATAGACCGAGATAGGGT
[37 nt withheld, positions 3650-3686]
AAAGAACGTGGACTCCAACGTCAAAGG
[141 nt withheld, positions 3714-3854]
G
[125 nt withheld, positions 3856-3980]
AAAGGATCTAGGTGAAGATCCTTTTTGATAATCTCATGACCAAAATCCCTTAACGTGAGTTTTCGTTCCA
CTGAGCGTCAGACCCCGTAGAAAAGATCAAAGGATCTTCTTGAGATCCTTTTTTTCTGCGCGTAATCTGC
TGCTTGCAAACAAAAAAACCACCGCTACCAGCGGTGGTTTGTTTGCCGGATCAAGAGCTACCAACTCTTT
TTCCGAAGGTAACTGGCTTCAGCAGAGCGCAGATACCAAATACTGTCCTTCTAGTGTAGCCGTAGTTAGG
CCACCACTTCAAGAACTCTGTAGCACCGCCTACATACCTCGCTCTGCTAATCCTGTTACCAGTGGCTGCT
GCCAGTGGCGATAAGTCGTGTCTTACCGGGTTGGACTCAAGACGATAGTTACCGGATAAGGCGCAGCGGT
CGGGCTGAACGGGGGGTTCGTGCACACAGCCCAGCTTGGAGCGAACGACCTACACCGAACTGAGATACCT
ACAGCGTGAGCTATGAGAAAGCGCCACGCTTCCCGAAGGGAGAAAGGCGGACAGGTATCCGGTAAGCGGC
AGGGTCGGAACAGGAGAGCGCACGAGGGAGCTTCCAGGGGGAAACGCCTGGTATCTTTATAGTCCTGTCG
GGTTTCGCCACCTCTGACTTGAGCGTCGATTTTTGTGATGCTCGTCAGGGGGGCGGAGCCTATGGAAAAA
CGCCAGCAACGCGGCCTTTTTACGGTTCCTGGCCTTTTGCTGGCCTTTTGCTCACATGTTCTTTCCTGCG
TTATCCCCTGATTCTGTGGATAACCGTATTACCGCCTTTGAGTGAGCTGATACCGCTCGCCGCAGCCGAA
CGACCGAGCGCAGCGAGTCAGTGAGCGAGGAAGCGGAAGAGCGCCTGATGCGGTATTTTCTCCTTACGCA
TCTGTGCGGTATTTCACACCGCATATATGGTGCACTCTCAGTACAATCTGCTCTGATGCCGCATAGTTAA
GCCAGTATACACTCCGCTATCGCTACGTGACTGGGTCATGGCTGCGCCCCGACACCCGCCAACACCCGCT
GACGCGCCCTGACGGGCTTGTCTGCTCCCGGCATCCGCTTACAGACAAGCTGTGACCGTCTCCGGGAGCT
GCATGTGTCAGAGGTTTTCACCGTCATCACCGAAACGCGCGAGGCAGCTGCGGTAAAGCTCATCAGCGTG
GTCGTGCAGCGATTCACAGATGTCTGCCTGTTCATCCGCGTCCAGCTCGTTGAGTTTCTCCAGAAGCGTT
AATGTCTGGCTTCTGATAAAGCGGGCCATGTTAAGGGCGGTTTTTTCCTGTTTGGTCACTGATGCCTCCG
TGTAAGGGGGATTTCTGTTCATGGGGGTAATGATACCGATGAAACGAGAGAGGATGCTCACGATACGGGT
TACTGATGATGAACATGCCCGGTTACTGGAACGTTGTGAGGGTAAACAACTGGCGGTATGGATGCGGCGG
GACCAGAGAAAAATCACTCAGGGTCAATGCCAGCGCTTCGTTAATACAGATGTAGGTGTTCCACAGGGTA
GCCAGCAGCATCCTGCGATGCAGATCCGGAACATAATGGTGCAGGGCGCTGACTTCCGCGTTTCCAGACT
TTACGAAACACGGAAACCGAAGACCATTCATGTTGTTGCTCAGGTCGCAGACGTTTTGCAGCAGCAGTCG
CTTCACGTTCGCTCGCGTATCGGTGATTCATTCTGCTAACCAGTAAGGCAACCCCGCCAGCCTAGCCGGG
TCCTCAACGACAGGAGCACGATCATGCGCACCCGTGGCCAGGACCCAACGCTGCCCGAAATTCCGACACC
ATCGAATGGTGCAAAACCTTTCGCGGTATGGCATGATAGCGCCCGGAAGAGAGTCAATTCAGGGTGGTGA
ATGTGAAACCAGTAACGTTATACGATGTCGCAGAGTATGCCGGTGTCTCTTATCAGACCGTTTCCCGCGT
GGTGAACCAGGCCAGCCACGTTTCTGCGAAAACGCGGGAAAAAGTGGAAGCGGCGATGGCGGAGCTGAAT
TACATTCCCAACCGCGTGGCACAACAACTGGCGGGCAAACAGTCGTTGCTGATTGGCGTTGCCACCTCCA
GTCTGGCCCTGCACGCGCCGTCGCAAATTGTCGCGGCGATTAAATCTCGCGCCGATCAACTGGGTGCCAG
CGTGGTGGTGTCGATGGTAGAACGAAGCGGCGTCGAAGCCTGTAAAGCGGCGGTGCACAATCTTCTCGCG
CAACGCGTCAGTGGGCTGATCATTAACTATCCGCTGGATGACCAGGATGCCATTGCTGTGGAAGCTGCCT
GCACTAATGTTCCGGCGTTATTTCTTGATGTCTCTGACCAGACACCCATCAACAGTATTATTTTCTCCCA
TGAAGACGGTACGCGACTGGGCGTGGAGCATCTGGTCGCATTGGGTCACCAGCAAATCGCGCTGTTAGCG
GGCCCATTAAGTTCTGTCTCGGCGCGTCTGCGTCTGGCTGGCTGGCATAAATATCTCACTCGCAATCAAA
TTCAGCCGATAGCGGAACGGGAAGGCGACTGGAGTGCCATGTCCGGTTTTCAACAAACCATGCAAATGCT
GAATGAGGGCATCGTTCCCACTGCGATGCTGGTTGCCAACGATCAGATGGCGCTGGGCGCAATGCGCGCC
ATTACCGAGTCCGGGCTGCGCGTTGGTGCGGATATCTCGGTAGTGGGATACGACGATACCGAAGACAGCT
CATGTTATATCCCGCCGTTAACCACCATCAAACAGGATTTTCGCCTGCTGGGGCAAACCAGCGTGGACCG
CTTGCTGCAACTCTCTCAGGGCCAGGCGGTGAAGGGCAATCAGCTGTTGCCCGTCTCACTGGTGAAAAGA
AAAACCACCCTGGCGCCCAATACGCAAACCGCCTCTCCCCGCGCGTTGGCCGATTCATTAATGCAGCTGG
CACGACAGGTTTCCCGACTGGAAAGCGGGCAGTGAGCGCAACGCAATTAATGTAAGTTAGCTCACTCATT
AGGCACAATTCTCATGTTTGACAGCTTATCATCGACTGCACGGTGCACCAATGCTTCTGGCGTCAGGCAG
CCATCGGAAGCTGTGGTATGGCTGTGCAGGTCGTAAATCACTGCATAATTCGTGTCGCTCAAGGCGCACT
CCCGTTCTGGATAATGTTTTTTGCGCCGACATCATAACGGTTCTGGCAAATATTCTGAAATGAGCTGTTG
ACAATTAATCATCGGCTCGTATAATGTGTGGAATTGTGAGCGGATAACAATTTCACACAGGAAACAGCCA
GTCCGTTTAGGTGTTTTCACGAGCACTTCACCAACAAGGACCATAGCA
