>Addgene plasmid #41621 | rbcLS-pMAL-2px | addgene partial sequence | sequence record 56120 | TacPromoter
TTAGGTGTTTTCACGAGCACTTCACCAACAAGGACCATAGCAT
[836 nt withheld, positions 44-879]
