>Addgene plasmid #41621 | rbcLS-pMAL-2px | addgene partial sequence | sequence record 56121 | pBAD-R 5'-GATTTAATCTGTATCAGG-3'
AGCTGCCATTCGCCATTCAGGCTGCGCAACTGTTGGGAAGGGCGATCGGTGCGGGCCTCTTCGCTATTAC
GCCAGCTGGCGAAAGGGGGATGTGCTGCAAGGCGATTAAGTTGGGTAACGCCAGGGTTTTCCCAGTCACG
ACGTTGTAAAACGACGGCCAGTGCCAAGCTTGCCTGCAGGTCGACGGAGCTCAGGCTTTA
[333 nt withheld, positions 201-533]
GATTCAGAAATCCTGAAAGGTTAAGTCGAAAGGCTGGGGAGAAAGCTTTACGCAGCAACGCTCACTCCCC
CAGCGATAGTCAGAGGCTCCTTA
[193 nt withheld, positions 627-819]
