>Addgene plasmid #41621 | rbcLS-pMAL-2px | addgene partial sequence | sequence record 56123 | pGEX3
AACGCGCGAGGCAGCTGCGGTAAAGCTCATCAGCGTGGTCGTGCAGCGATTCACAGATGTCTGCCTGTTC
ATCCGCGTCCAGCTCGTTGAGTTTCTCCAGAAGCGTTAATGTCTGGCTTCTGATAAAGCGGGCCATGTTA
AGGGCGGTTTTTTCCTGTTTGGTCACTGATGCCTCCGTGTAAGGGGGATTTCTGTTCATGGGGGTAATGA
TACCGATGAAACGAGAGAGGATGCTCACGATACGGGTTACTGATGATGAACATGCCCGGTTACTGGAACG
TTGTGAGGGTAAACAACTGGCGGTATGGATGCGGCGGGACCAGAGAAAAATCACTCAGGGTCAATGCCAG
CGCTTCGTTAATACAGATGTAGGTGTTCCACAGGGTAGCCAGCAGCATCCTGCGATGCAGATCCGGAACA
TAATGGTGCAGGGCGCTGACTTCCGCGTTTCCAGACTTTACGAAACACGGAAACCGAAGACCATTCATGT
TGTTGCTCAGGTCGCAGACGTTTTGCAGCAGCAGTCGCTTCACGTTCGCTCGCGTATCGGTGATTCATTC
TGCTAACCAGTAAGGCAACCCCGCCAGCCTAGCCGGGTCCTCAACGACAGGAGCACGATCATGCGCACCC
GTGGCCAGGACCCAACGCTGCCCGAAATTCCGACACCATCGAATGGTGCAAAACCTTTCGCGGTATGGCA
TGATAGCGCCCGGAAGAGAGTCAATTCAGGGTGGTGAATGTGAAACCAGTAACGTTATACGATGTCGCAG
AGTATGCCGGTGTCTCTTATCAGACCGTTTCCCGCGTGGTGAACCAGGCCAGCCACGTTTCTGCGAAAAC
GCGG
